Addgene plasmid #153667: pGBW-m4133729
Purpose: Mammalian expression plasmid for SARS-CoV-2 S (surface glycoprotein)
Depositing lab: Ginkgo Bioworks & Benjie Chen. Depositing organization: Ginkgo Bioworks.
Backbone
  Vector backbone: pTwist_CMV_6
  Backbone size w/o insert (bp): 4180
  Vector type: Mammalian Expression
Growth in bacteria
  Bacterial resistance: Ampicillin, 100 μg/mL
  Growth temperature: 37°C
  Growth strain: DH5alpha
  Copy number: High Copy
Gene/Insert
  Gene/Insert name: SARS-CoV-2 S (surface glycoprotein) (alt names: Spike protein; S protein)
  Species: Severe acute respiratory syndrome coronavirus 2
  Insert size (bp): 3815
  Mutation: wt
  Entrez Gene: S (a.k.a. GU280_gp02, spike glycoprotein)
  Promoter: CMV
  Tag / fusion protein: Cleavable TEV;TapTag (C terminal on backbone)
  Cloning method: Unknown
Resource information
  A portion of this plasmid was derived from a plasmid made by: GinkgoBioworks
Depositor comments: NCBI reference sequence: 43740568
How to cite: pGBW-m4133729 was a gift from Ginkgo Bioworks & Benjie Chen (Addgene plasmid # 153667 ; http://n2t.net/addgene:153667 ; RRID:Addgene_153667)
