[The description below was written by a language model from this plasmid's Addgene catalogue record and pLannotate feature annotations shown in this document.]
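Description:
pGBW-m4133729 is a mammalian expression plasmid built on the pTwist_CMV_6 backbone that carries the wild-type SARS-CoV-2 spike (S, surface glycoprotein) coding sequence. It is propagated in E. coli as a high-copy plasmid through a ColE1/pUC-type origin of replication and is selected with ampicillin via a full-length β-lactamase (AmpR) gene. The sequenced record is about 8.6 kb, slightly larger than the sum of the catalogued backbone (about 4.2 kb) and insert (about 3.8 kb) sizes.

Expression is driven by the human cytomegalovirus immediate-early enhancer and promoter; the automated annotation detects the enhancer together with partial or truncated CMV promoter matches just upstream of the spike open reading frame. The catalogue lists a C-terminal, backbone-encoded "cleavable TEV; TapTag" fusion. Consistent with a tandem affinity purification tag, the feature table shows two short coding fragments downstream of S: one matching human myosin light chain kinase 2, plausibly a calmodulin-binding peptide, and one matching the immunoglobulin-binding domains of Staphylococcus aureus protein A. The TEV protease site itself is not annotated, but in such tags it allows the protein A portion to be removed after IgG capture. An SV40 polyadenylation signal follows the cassette. The expression unit is bracketed by T7 and rrnG transcription terminators and by β-globin insulator elements on both sides, with a synthetic poly(A) signal upstream of the enhancer, an arrangement that shields the cassette from read-through transcription. No mammalian selection marker is annotated, which suggests transient transfection. The construct is suited to producing tagged spike protein in mammalian cells, for example for affinity purification or interaction studies.
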