Features (pLannotate 1.2.2; 18 found; start..end, strand, type, name):
     49..637     -  rep_origin     ori: high-copy-number ColE1/pMB1/pBR322/pUC origin of replication
    809..873     -  CDS            bla(M) (fragment): β-lactamase lacking the signal sequence; bla(M); allows cytosolic expression of β-lactamase
   1383..2243    +  CDS            AmpR: β-lactamase; bla; confers resistance to ampicillin, carbenicillin, and related antibiotics
   2256..2392    +  terminator     rrnG terminator: transcription terminator from the E. coli ribosomal RNA rrnG operon (Albrechtsen et al., 1991)
   2544..2615    +  misc_feature   5' β-globin insulator: insulator upstream of the human β-globin locus (Farrell et al., 2002)
   2620..2666    -  terminator     T7 terminator: transcription terminator for bacteriophage T7 RNA polymerase
   2684..2732    -  polyA_signal   poly(A) signal: synthetic polyadenylation signal
   2813..3116    +  enhancer       CMV enhancer: human cytomegalovirus immediate early enhancer
   3189..3206    -  promoter       CMV promoter (fragment): human cytomegalovirus (CMV) immediate early promoter
   3269..3320    +  promoter       CMVd2 promoter: truncated human cytomegalovirus (CMV) immediate early promoter that yields moderately reduced expression relative to the full-length promoter
   3395..7213    +  CDS            S: SPIKE_SARS2 - Experimental evidence at protein level: Swiss-Prot protein existence level 1. [Spike glycoprotein]: May down-regulate host tetherin (BST2) by lysosomal degradation, thereby counteracting its antiviral activity. From Severe acute respiratory syndrome coronavirus 2 (2019-nCoV) (SARS-CoV-2).
   7268..7345    +  CDS            MYLK2 (fragment): MYLK2_HUMAN - Experimental evidence at protein level: Swiss-Prot protein existence level 1. Implicated in the level of global muscle contraction and cardiac function. Phosphorylates a specific serine in the N-terminus of a myosin light chain. From Homo sapiens (Human).
   7427..7777    +  CDS            spa (fragment): SPA_STAAU - Experimental evidence at protein level: Swiss-Prot protein existence level 1. Plays a role in the inhibition of the host innate and adaptive immune responses. Possesses five immunoglobulin-binding domains that capture both the fragment crystallizable region (Fc region) and the Fab region (part of Ig that identifies antigen) of immunoglobulins (By similarity). In turn, Staphylococcus aureus is protected from phagocytic killing via inhibition of Ig Fc region. In addition, the host elicited B-cell response is prevented due to a decrease of antibody-secreting cell proliferation that en
   7842..7963    -  polyA_signal   SV40 poly(A) signal: SV40 polyadenylation signal
   7986..8055    -  CDS            large T antigen (fragment): large T antigen from SV40 (simian virus 40)
   8078..8124    +  terminator     T7 terminator: transcription terminator for bacteriophage T7 RNA polymerase
   8154..8290    +  terminator     rrnG terminator: transcription terminator from the E. coli ribosomal RNA rrnG operon (Albrechtsen et al., 1991)
   8335..8406    +  misc_feature   3' β-globin insulator: insulator downstream of the human β-globin locus (Farrell et al., 2002)
>Addgene plasmid #153667 | pGBW-m4133729 | addgene full sequence | sequence record 307373 | Addgene NGS Result
AGGCCAGCAAAAGGCCAGGAACCGTAAAAAGGCCGCGTTGCTGGCGTTTTTCCATAGGCTCCGCCCCCCT
GACGAGCATCACAAAAATCGACGCTCAAGTCAGAGGTGGCGAAACCCGACAGGACTATAAAGATACCAGG
CGTTTCCCCCTGGAAGCTCCCTCGTGCGCTCTCCTGTTCCGACCCTGCCGCTTACCGGATACCTGTCCGC
CTTTCTCCCTTCGGGAAGCGTGGCGCTTTCTCATAGCTCACGCTGTAGGTATCTCAGTTCGGTGTAGGTC
GTTCGCTCCAAGCTGGGCTGTGTGCACGAACCCCCCGTTCAGCCCGACCGCTGCGCCTTATCCGGTAACT
ATCGTCTTGAGTCCAACCCGGTAAGACACGACTTATCGCCACTGGCAGCAGCCACTGGTAACAGGATTAG
CAGAGCGAGGTATGTAGGCGGTGCTACAGAGTTCTTGAAGTGGTGGCCTAACTACGGCTACACTAGAAGA
ACAGTATTTGGTATCTGCGCTCTGCTGAAGCCAGTTACCTTCGGAAAAAGAGTTGGTAGCTCTTGATCCG
GCAAACAAACCACCGCTGGTAGCGGTGGTTTTTTTGTTTGCAAGCAGCAGATTACGCGCAGAAAAAAAGG
ATCTCAAGAAGATCCTTTGATCTTTTCTACGGGGTCTGACGCTCAGTGGAACGAAAACTCACGTTAAGGG
ATTTTGGTCATGAGATTATCAAAAAGGATCTTCACCTAGATCCTTTTAAATTAAAAATGAAGTTTTAAAT
CAATCTAAAGTATATATGAGTAAACTTGGTCTGACAGTTACCAATGCTTAATCAGTGAGGCACCTATCTC
AGCGATCTGTCTATTTCGTTCATCCATAGTTGCATTTAAATTTCCGAACTCTCCAAGGCCCTCGTCGGAA
AATCTTCAAACCTTTCGTCCGATCCATCTTGCAGGCTACCTCTCGAACGAACTATCGCAAGTCTCTTGGC
CGGCCTTGCGCCTTGGCTATTGCTTGGCAGCGCCTATCGCCAGGTATTACTCCAATCCCGAATATCCGAG
ATCGGGATCACCCGAGAGAAGTTCAACCTACATCCTCAATCCCGATCTATCCGAGATCCGAGGAATATCG
AAATCGGGGCGCGCCTGGTGTACCGAGAACGATCCTCTCAGTGCGAGTCTCGACGATCCATATCGTTGCT
TGGCAGTCAGCCAGTCGGAATCCAGCTTGGGACCCAGGAAGTCCAATCGTCAGATATTGTACTCAAGCCT
GGTCACGGCAGCGTACCGATCTGTTTAAACCTAGATATTGATAGTCTGATCGGTCAACGTATAATCGAGT
CCTAGCTTTTGCAAACATCTATCAAGAGACAGGATCAGCAGGAGGCTTTCGCATGAGTATTCAACATTTC
CGTGTCGCCCTTATTCCCTTTTTTGCGGCATTTTGCCTTCCTGTTTTTGCTCACCCAGAAACGCTGGTGA
AAGTAAAAGATGCTGAAGATCAGTTGGGTGCGCGAGTGGGTTACATCGAACTGGATCTCAACAGCGGTAA
GATCCTTGAGAGTTTTCGCCCCGAAGAACGCTTTCCAATGATGAGCACTTTTAAAGTTCTGCTATGTGGC
GCGGTATTATCCCGTATTGACGCCGGGCAAGAGCAACTCGGTCGCCGCATACACTATTCTCAGAATGACT
TGGTTGAGTATTCACCAGTCACAGAAAAGCATCTTACGGATGGCATGACAGTAAGAGAATTATGCAGTGC
TGCCATAACCATGAGTGATAACACTGCGGCCAACTTACTTCTGACAACGATTGGAGGACCGAAGGAGCTA
ACCGCTTTTTTGCACAACATGGGGGATCATGTAACTCGCCTTGATCGTTGGGAACCGGAGCTGAATGAAG
CCATACCAAACGACGAGCGTGACACCACGATGCCTGTAGCAATGGCAACAACCTTGCGTAAACTATTAAC
TGGCGAACTACTTACTCTAGCTTCCCGGCAACAGTTGATAGACTGGATGGAGGCGGATAAAGTTGCAGGA
CCACTTCTGCGCTCGGCCCTTCCGGCTGGCTGGTTTATTGCTGATAAATCTGGAGCCGGTGAGCGTGGGT
CTCGCGGTATCATTGCAGCACTGGGGCCAGATGGTAAGCCCTCCCGTATCGTAGTTATCTACACGACGGG
GAGTCAGGCAACTATGGATGAACGAAATAGACAGATCGCTGAGATAGGTGCCTCACTGATTAAGCATTGG
TAACCGATTCTAGGTGCATTGGCGCAGAAAAAAATGCCTGATGCGACGCTGCGCGTCTTATACTCCCACA
TATGCCAGATTCAGCAACGGATACGGCTTCCCCAACTTGCCCACTTCCATACGTGTCCTCCTTACCAGAA
ATTTATCCTTAAGATCCCGAATCGTTTAAACTCGACTCTGGCTCTATCGAATCTCCGTCGTTTCGAGCTT
ACGCGAACAGCCGTGGCGCTCATTTGCTCGTCGGGCATCGAATCTCGTCAGCTATCGTCAGCTTACCTTT
TTGGCAGCGATCGCGGCTCCCGACATCTTGGACCATTAGCTCCACAGGTATCTTCTTCCCTCTAGTGGTC
ATAACAGCAGCTTCAGCTACCTCTCAATTCAAAAAACCCCTCAAGACCCGTTTAGAGGCCCCAAGGGGTT
ATGCTATCAATCGTTGCGTTACACACACAAAAAACCAACACACATCCATCTTCGATGGATAGCGATTTTA
TTATCTAACTGCTGATCGAGTGTAGCCAGATCTAGTAATCAATTACGGGGTCATTAGTTCATAGCCCATA
TATGGAGTTCCGCGTTACATAACTTACGGTAAATGGCCCGCCTGGCTGACCGCCCAACGACCCCCGCCCA
TTGACGTCAATAATGACGTATGTTCCCATAGTAACGCCAATAGGGACTTTCCATTGACGTCAATGGGTGG
AGTATTTACGGTAAACTGCCCACTTGGCAGTACATCAAGTGTATCATATGCCAAGTACGCCCCCTATTGA
CGTCAATGACGGTAAATGGCCCGCCTGGCATTATGCCCAGTACATGACCTTATGGGACTTTCCTACTTGG
CAGTACATCTACGTATTAGTCATCGCTATTACCATGCTGATGCGGTTTTGGCAGTACATCAATGGGCGTG
GATAGCGGTTTGACTCACGGGGATTTCCAAGTCTCCACCCCATTGACGTCAATGGGAGTTTGTTTTGGCA
CCAAAATCAACGGGACTTTCCAAAATGTCGTAACAACTCCGCCCCATTGACGCAAATGGGCGGTAGGCGT
GTACGGTGGGAGGTCTATATAAGCAGAGCTGGTTTAGTGAACCGTCAGATCAGATCTTTGTCGATCCTAC
CATCCACTCGACACACCCGCCAGCGGCCGCCACCATGTTTGTTTTTCTTGTTTTATTGCCACTAGTCTCT
AGTCAGTGTGTTAATCTTACAACCAGAACTCAATTACCCCCTGCATACACTAATTCTTTCACACGTGGTG
TTTATTACCCTGACAAAGTTTTCAGATCCTCAGTTTTACATTCAACTCAGGACTTGTTCTTACCTTTCTT
TTCCAATGTTACTTGGTTCCATGCTATACATGTCTCTGGGACCAATGGTACTAAGAGGTTTGATAACCCT
GTCCTACCATTTAATGATGGTGTTTATTTTGCTTCCACTGAGAAGTCTAACATAATAAGAGGCTGGATTT
TTGGTACTACTTTAGATTCGAAGACCCAGTCCCTACTTATTGTTAATAACGCTACTAATGTTGTTATTAA
AGTCTGTGAATTTCAATTTTGTAATGATCCATTTTTGGGTGTTTATTACCACAAAAACAACAAAAGTTGG
ATGGAAAGTGAGTTCAGAGTTTATTCTAGTGCGAATAATTGCACTTTTGAATATGTCTCTCAGCCTTTTC
TTATGGACCTTGAAGGAAAACAGGGTAATTTCAAAAATCTTAGGGAATTTGTGTTTAAGAATATTGATGG
TTATTTTAAAATATATTCTAAGCACACGCCTATTAATTTAGTGCGTGATCTCCCTCAGGGTTTTTCGGCT
TTAGAACCATTGGTAGATTTGCCAATAGGTATTAACATCACTAGGTTTCAAACTTTACTTGCTTTACATA
GAAGTTATTTGACTCCTGGTGATTCTTCTTCAGGTTGGACAGCTGGTGCTGCAGCTTATTATGTGGGTTA
TCTTCAACCTAGGACTTTTCTATTAAAATATAATGAAAATGGAACCATTACAGATGCTGTAGACTGTGCA
CTTGACCCTCTCTCAGAAACAAAGTGTACGTTGAAATCCTTCACTGTAGAAAAAGGAATCTATCAAACTT
CTAACTTTAGAGTCCAACCAACAGAATCTATTGTTAGATTTCCTAATATTACAAACTTGTGCCCTTTTGG
TGAAGTTTTTAACGCCACCAGATTTGCATCTGTTTATGCTTGGAACAGGAAGAGAATCAGCAACTGTGTT
GCTGATTATTCTGTCCTATATAATTCCGCATCATTTTCCACTTTTAAGTGTTATGGAGTGTCTCCTACTA
AATTAAATGATCTCTGCTTTACTAATGTCTATGCAGATTCATTTGTAATTAGAGGTGATGAAGTCAGACA
AATCGCTCCAGGGCAAACTGGAAAGATTGCTGATTATAATTATAAATTACCAGATGATTTTACAGGCTGC
GTTATAGCTTGGAATTCTAACAATCTTGATTCTAAGGTTGGTGGTAATTATAATTACCTGTATAGATTGT
TTAGGAAGTCTAATCTCAAACCTTTTGAGAGAGATATTTCAACTGAAATCTATCAGGCCGGTAGCACACC
TTGTAATGGTGTTGAAGGTTTTAATTGTTACTTTCCTTTACAATCATATGGTTTCCAACCCACTAATGGT
GTTGGTTACCAACCATACAGAGTAGTAGTACTTTCTTTTGAACTTCTACATGCACCAGCAACTGTTTGTG
GACCTAAAAAGTCTACTAATTTGGTTAAAAACAAATGTGTCAATTTCAACTTCAATGGTTTAACAGGCAC
AGGTGTTCTTACTGAGTCTAACAAAAAGTTTCTGCCTTTCCAACAATTTGGCAGAGACATTGCTGACACT
ACTGATGCTGTCCGTGATCCACAGACACTTGAGATTCTTGACATTACACCATGTTCTTTTGGTGGTGTCA
GTGTTATAACACCAGGAACAAATACTTCTAACCAGGTTGCTGTTCTTTATCAGGATGTTAACTGCACAGA
AGTCCCTGTTGCTATTCATGCAGATCAACTTACTCCTACTTGGCGTGTTTATTCTACAGGTTCTAATGTT
TTTCAAACACGTGCAGGCTGTTTAATAGGGGCTGAACATGTCAACAACTCATATGAGTGTGACATACCCA
TTGGTGCAGGTATATGCGCTAGTTATCAGACTCAGACTAATTCTCCTCGGCGGGCACGTAGTGTAGCTAG
TCAATCCATCATTGCCTACACTATGTCACTTGGTGCAGAAAATTCAGTTGCTTACTCTAATAACTCTATT
GCCATACCCACAAATTTTACTATTAGTGTTACCACAGAAATTCTACCAGTGTCTATGACCAAGACATCAG
TAGATTGTACAATGTACATTTGTGGTGATTCAACTGAATGCAGCAATCTTTTGTTGCAATATGGCAGTTT
TTGTACACAATTAAACCGTGCTTTAACTGGAATAGCTGTTGAACAAGACAAAAACACCCAAGAAGTTTTT
GCACAAGTCAAACAAATTTACAAAACACCACCAATTAAAGATTTTGGTGGTTTTAATTTTTCACAAATAT
TACCAGATCCATCAAAACCAAGCAAGAGGTCATTTATTGAAGATCTACTTTTCAACAAAGTGACACTTGC
AGATGCTGGCTTCATCAAACAATATGGTGATTGCCTTGGTGATATTGCTGCTAGAGACCTCATTTGTGCA
CAAAAGTTTAACGGCCTTACTGTTTTGCCACCTTTGCTCACAGATGAAATGATTGCTCAATACACTTCTG
CACTGTTAGCGGGTACAATCACTTCTGGTTGGACCTTTGGTGCAGGTGCTGCATTACAAATACCATTTGC
TATGCAAATGGCTTATAGGTTTAATGGTATTGGAGTTACACAGAATGTTCTCTATGAGAACCAAAAATTG
ATTGCCAACCAATTTAATAGTGCTATTGGCAAAATTCAAGACTCACTTTCTTCCACAGCAAGTGCACTTG
GAAAACTTCAAGATGTGGTCAACCAAAATGCACAAGCTTTAAACACGCTTGTTAAACAACTTAGCTCCAA
TTTTGGTGCAATTTCAAGTGTTTTAAATGATATCCTTTCACGTCTTGACAAAGTTGAGGCTGAAGTGCAA
ATTGATAGGTTGATCACAGGCAGACTTCAAAGTTTGCAGACATATGTGACTCAACAATTAATTAGAGCTG
CAGAAATCAGAGCTTCTGCTAATCTTGCTGCTACTAAAATGTCAGAGTGTGTACTTGGACAATCAAAAAG
AGTTGATTTTTGTGGAAAGGGCTATCATCTTATGTCCTTCCCTCAGTCAGCACCTCATGGTGTAGTCTTC
TTGCATGTGACTTATGTCCCTGCACAAGAAAAGAACTTCACAACTGCTCCTGCCATTTGTCATGATGGAA
AAGCACACTTTCCTCGTGAAGGTGTCTTTGTTTCAAATGGCACACACTGGTTTGTAACACAAAGGAATTT
TTATGAACCACAAATCATTACTACAGACAACACATTTGTGTCTGGTAACTGTGATGTTGTAATAGGAATT
GTCAACAACACAGTTTATGATCCTTTGCAACCTGAATTAGACTCATTCAAGGAGGAGTTAGATAAATATT
TTAAGAATCATACATCACCAGATGTTGATTTAGGTGACATCTCTGGCATTAATGCTTCAGTTGTAAACAT
TCAAAAAGAAATTGACCGCCTCAATGAGGTTGCCAAGAATTTAAATGAATCTCTCATCGATCTCCAAGAA
CTTGGAAAGTATGAGCAGTATATAAAATGGCCATGGTACATTTGGCTAGGTTTTATAGCTGGCTTGATTG
CCATAGTAATGGTGACAATTATGCTTTGCTGTATGACCAGTTGCTGTAGTTGTCTCAAGGGCTGTTGTTC
TTGTGGATCCTGCTGCAAATTTGATGAAGACGACTCTGAGCCAGTGCTCAAAGGAGTCAAATTACATTAC
ACAGAAAACCTTTACTTTCAGTCGGGACGGCGAATCCCGGGGCTGATAAATCCCTGGAAAAGGAGATGGA
AGAAGAACTTTATTGCAGTGTCTGCGGCTAACCGGTTCAAAAAGATCAGTTCAAGCGGCGCCCTAGATTA
CGACATTCCTACGACCGCCTCCGAGAATCTCTATTTCCAGGGTGAATTTGGCTTGGCACAACATGACGAG
GCCGTCGATAACAAGTTTAATAAAGAACAGCAGAACGCTTTCTATGAGATCCTTCACTTACCAAATCTGA
ACGAAGAGCAACGCAACGCTTTCATTCAGAGCCTGAAAGACGATCCCTCGCAGTCTGCAAATCTCCTGGC
CGAAGCCAAGAAGCTGAATGACGCACAGGCTCCAAAAGTTGATAACAAGTTTAACAAGGAGCAGCAGAAT
GCTTTCTACGAGATATTGCACCTTCCTAATCTGAATGAGGAACAAAGAAATGCATTTATCCAGTCCCTAA
AAGACGATCCATCACAGAGTGCCAACCTGCTTGCGGAAGCCAAAAAGCTCAATGATGCCCAGGCCCCGAA
AGTAGACGCGAACCATCAATAAGCTAGCTTGACTGACTGAGATACAGCGTACCTTCAGCTCACAGACATG
ATAAGATACATTGATGAGTTTGGACAAACCACAACTAGAATGCAGTGAAAAAAATGCTTTATTTGTGAAA
TTTGTGATGCTATTGCTTTATTTGTAACCATTATAAGCTGCAATAAACAAGTTAACAACAACAATTGCAT
TCATTTTATGTTTCAGGTTCAGGGGGAGGTGTGGGAGGTTTTTTAAAGCAAGTAAAACCTCTACAAATGT
GGTATTGGCCCATCTCTATCGGTATCGTAGCATAACCCCTTGGGGCCTCTAAACGGGTCTTGAGGGGTTT
TTTGTGCCCCTCGGGCCGGATTGCTATCTACCGGCATTGGCGCAGAAAAAAATGCCTGATGCGACGCTGC
GCGTCTTATACTCCCACATATGCCAGATTCAGCAACGGATACGGCTTCCCCAACTTGCCCACTTCCATAC
GTGTCCTCCTTACCAGAAATTTATCCTTAAGGTCGTCAGCTATCCTGCAGGCGATCTCTCGATTTCGATC
AAGACATTCCTTTAATGGTCTTTTCTGGACACCACTAGGGGTCAGAAGTAGTTCATCAAACTTTCTTCCC
TCCCTAATCTCATTGGTTACCTTGGGCTATCGAAACTTAATTAACCAGTCAAGTCAGCTACTTGGCGAGA
TCGACTTGTCTGGGTTTCGACTACGCTCAGAATTGCGTCAGTCAAGTTCGATCTGGTCCTTGCTATTGCA
CCCGTTCTCCGATTACGAGTTTCATTTAAATCATGTGAGCAAA
